Addgene plasmid #163599: pCAG-Gdf9
Purpose: Expresses GDF-9 in mammalian cells
Depositing lab: Takeshi Imai. Publication: BMPR-2 gates activity-dependent stabilization of primary dendrites during mitral cell remodeling. Aihara S, Fujimoto S, Sakaguchi R, Imai T. Cell Rep. 2021 Jun 22;35(12):109276. doi: 10.1016/j.celrep.2021.109276. PubMed 34161760.
Backbone
  Vector backbone: pCAG
  Vector type: Mammalian Expression
Growth in bacteria
  Bacterial resistance: Ampicillin, 100 μg/mL
  Growth temperature: 37°C
  Growth strain: DH5alpha
  Copy number: High Copy
Gene/Insert
  Gene/Insert name: Gdf9
  Species: M. musculus (mouse)
  Insert size (bp): 1339
  Entrez Gene: Gdf9 (a.k.a. Gdf-9)
Resource information
  A portion of this plasmid was derived from a plasmid made by: pCAG vector is derived from Addgene #14797.
Terms and licenses: Academic/Nonprofit Terms; Industry Terms: Not Available to Industry
How to cite: pCAG-Gdf9 was a gift from Takeshi Imai (Addgene plasmid # 163599 ; http://n2t.net/addgene:163599 ; RRID:Addgene_163599)
