[The description below was written by a language model from this plasmid's Addgene catalogue record and pLannotate feature annotations shown in this document.]
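Description:
pCAG-Gdf9 is a 6.1 kb mammalian expression plasmid built on the pCAG backbone that drives expression of mouse growth differentiation factor 9 (GDF-9), a member of the TGF-β/BMP ligand superfamily. It is propagated in E. coli as a high-copy plasmid through a ColE1/pUC-type origin and is selected with ampicillin via the β-lactamase gene and its native bla promoter. No mammalian selection marker is annotated, so the plasmid is suited to transient expression rather than drug-selected stable lines.

The expression cassette uses the composite CAG promoter: the human cytomegalovirus immediate-early enhancer fused to the chicken β-actin promoter, followed by a chimeric chicken β-actin/rabbit β-globin intron that promotes splicing and strong, broadly active transcription. The Gdf9 coding sequence (about 1.3 kb, consistent with the recorded insert size) lies directly downstream and is followed by the rabbit β-globin polyadenylation signal. The short "HBB" fragments flagged on either side of the insert are most likely residual β-globin exon sequence belonging to the pCAG cassette, not fusion partners. No epitope tag or reporter is annotated, so the protein appears to be expressed untagged. Elsewhere the backbone carries lac promoter/operator and lacI remnants, a fragment of the SV40 promoter with the SV40 origin, which allows episomal replication in cells supplying large T antigen, and an SV40 poly(A) signal.

The stated purpose is expression of GDF-9 in mammalian cells. The associated publication concerns BMPR-2 signalling in dendrite remodelling of olfactory mitral cells, which suggests use as a ligand overexpression tool in that context, although the record does not describe the specific experiments.
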