Features (pLannotate 1.2.2; 18 found; start..end, strand, type, name):
      5..384     +  enhancer       CMV enhancer: human cytomegalovirus immediate early enhancer
    386..662     +  promoter       chicken β-actin promoter: No description available
    663..1679    +  intron         chimeric intron: chimera between introns from chicken β-actin and rabbit β-globin
   1677..1733    +  CDS            HBB (fragment): HBB_LEPEU - Experimental evidence at protein level: Swiss-Prot protein existence level 1. Involved in oxygen transport from the lung to the various peripheral tissues. From Lepus europaeus (European hare).
   1740..3062    +  CDS            Gdf9: GDF9_MOUSE - Also known as Gdf-9. Experimental evidence at transcript level: Swiss-Prot protein existence level 2. Required for ovarian folliculogenesis. From Mus musculus (Mouse).
   3074..3145    +  CDS            HBB (fragment): HBB_PONPY - Experimental evidence at transcript level: Swiss-Prot protein existence level 2. Involved in oxygen transport from the lung to the various peripheral tissues. From Pongo pygmaeus (Bornean orangutan).
   3216..3271    +  polyA_signal   β-globin poly(A) signal: rabbit β-globin polyadenylation signal (Gil and Proudfoot, 1987)
   3656..3672    -  protein_bind   lac operator: The lac repressor binds to the lac operator to inhibit transcription in E. coli. This inhibition can be relieved by adding lactose or isopropyl-β-D-thiogalactopyranoside (IPTG). lac repressor encoded by lacI
   3680..3710    -  promoter       lac promoter: promoter for the E. coli lac operon
   3725..3746    -  protein_bind   CAP binding site: CAP binding activates transcription in the presence of cAMP. E. coli catabolite activator protein
   3759..3798    -  CDS            lacI (fragment): lac repressor; lacI; The lac repressor binds to the lac operator to inhibit transcription in E. coli. This inhibition can be relieved by adding lactose or isopropyl-β-D-thiogalactopyranoside (IPTG).
   3805..3827    +  promoter       SV40 promoter (fragment): SV40 enhancer and early promoter
   3851..3986    +  rep_origin     SV40 ori: SV40 origin of replication
   4006..4140    +  polyA_signal   SV40 poly(A) signal: SV40 polyadenylation signal
   4142..4196    -  CDS            lacI (fragment): lac repressor; lacI; The lac repressor binds to the lac operator to inhibit transcription in E. coli. This inhibition can be relieved by adding lactose or isopropyl-β-D-thiogalactopyranoside (IPTG).
   4379..4967    -  rep_origin     ori: high-copy-number ColE1/pMB1/pBR322/pUC origin of replication
   5138..5998    -  CDS            AmpR: β-lactamase; bla; confers resistance to ampicillin, carbenicillin, and related antibiotics
   5999..6103    -  promoter       AmpR promoter: bla
>Addgene plasmid #163599 | pCAG-Gdf9 | addgene full sequence | sequence record 340909 | Addgene NGS Result
GGTCGACATTGATTATTGACTAGTTATTAATAGTAATCAATTACGGGGTCATTAGTTCATAGCCCATATA
TGGAGTTCCGCGTTACATAACTTACGGTAAATGGCCCGCCTGGCTGACCGCCCAACGACCCCCGCCCATT
GACGTCAATAATGACGTATGTTCCCATAGTAACGCCAATAGGGACTTTCCATTGACGTCAATGGGTGGAG
TATTTACGGTAAACTGCCCACTTGGCAGTACATCAAGTGTATCATATGCCAAGTACGCCCCCTATTGACG
TCAATGACGGTAAATGGCCCGCCTGGCATTATGCCCAGTACATGACCTTATGGGACTTTCCTACTTGGCA
GTACATCTACGTATTAGTCATCGCTATTACCATGGTCGAGGTGAGCCCCACGTTCTGCTTCACTCTCCCC
ATCTCCCCCCCCTCCCCACCCCCAATTTTGTATTTATTTATTTTTTAATTATTTTGTGCAGCGATGGGGG
CGGGGGGGGGGGGGGNSGCGCGCCRGGSGGGGSGGGGSGGGGSGRGGGGSGGGGSGGGGSGAGGCGGAGA
GGTGCGGCGGCAGCCAATCAGAGCGGCGCGCTCCGAAAGTTTCCTTTTATGGCGAGGCGGCGGCGGCGGC
GGCCCTATAAAAAGCGAAGCGCGCGGCGGGCGGGAGTCGCTGCGCGCTGCCTTCGCCCCGTGCCCCGCTC
CGCCGCCGCCTCGCGCCGCCCGCCCCGGCTCTGACTGACCGCGTTACTCCCACAGGTGAGCGGGCGGGAC
GGCCCTTCTCCTCCGGGCTGTAATTAGCGCTTGGTTTAATGACGGCTTGTTTCTTTTCTGTGGCTGCGTG
AAAGCCTTGAGGGGCTCCGGGAGGGCCCTTTGTGCGGGGGGAGCGGCTCGGGGGGTGCGTGCGTGTGTGT
GTGCGTGGGGAGCGCCGCGTGCGGCTCCGCGCTGCCCGGCGGCTGTGAGCGCTGCGGGCGCGGCGCGGGG
CTTTGTGCGCTCCGCAGTGTGCGCGAGGGGAGCGCGGCCGGGGGCGGTGCCCCGCGGTGCGGGGGGGGCT
GCGAGGGGAACAAAGGCTGCGTGCGGGGTGTGTGCGTGGGGGGGTGAGCAGGGGGTGTGGGCGCGTCGGT
CGGGCTGCAACCCCCCCTGCACCCCCCTCCCCGAGTTGCTGAGCACGGCCCGGCTTCGGGTGCGGGGCTC
CGTACGGGGCGTGGCGCGGGGCTCGCCGTGCCGGGCGGGGGGTGGCGGCAGGTGGGGGTGCCGGGCGGGG
CGGGGCCGCCTCGGGCCGGGGAGGGCTCGGGGGAGGGGCGCGGCGGCCCCCGGAGCGCCGGCGGCTGTCG
AGGCGCGGCGAGCCGCAGCCATTGCCTTTTATGGTAATCGTGCGAGAGGGCGCAGGGACTTCCTTTGTCC
CAAATCTGTGCGGAGCCGAAATCTGGGAGGCGCCGCCGCACCCCCTCTAGCGGGCGCGGGGCGAAGCGGT
GCGGCGCCGGCAGGAAGGAAATGGGCGGGGAGGGCCTTCGTGCGTCGCCGCGCCGCCGTCCCCTTCTCCC
TCTCCAGCCTCGGGGCTGTCCGCGGGGGGACGGCTGCCTTCGGGGGGGACGGGGCAGGGCGGGGTTCGGC
TTCTGGCGTGTGACCGGCGGCTCTAGAGCCTCTGCTAACCATGTTCATGCCTTCTTCTTTTTCCTACAGC
TCCTGGGCAACGTGCTGGTTATTGTGCTGTCTCATCATTTTGGCAAAGAATTCGCCACCATGGCACTTCC
CAGCAACTTCCTGTTGGGGGTTTGCTGCTTTGCCTGGCTGTGTTTTCTTAGTAGCCTTAGCTCTCAGGCT
TCTACTGAAGAATCCCAGAGTGGAGCCAGTGAAAATGTGGAGTCTGAGGCAGACCCCTGGTCCTTGCTGC
TGCCTGTAGATGGGACTGACAGGTCTGGCCTCTTGCCCCCCCTCTTTAAGGTTCTATCTGATAGGCGAGG
TGAGACCCCTAAGCTGCAGCCTGACTCCAGAGCACTCTACTACATGAAAAAGCTCTATAAGACGTATGCT
ACCAAAGAGGGGGTTCCCAAACCCAGCAGAAGTCACCTCTACAATACCGTCCGGCTCTTCAGTCCCTGTG
CCCAGCAAGAGCAGGCACCCAGCAACCAGGTGACAGGACCGCTGCCGATGGTGGACCTGCTGTTTAACCT
GGACCGGGTGACTGCCATGGAACACTTGCTCAAATCGGTCTTGCTATACACTCTGAACAACTCTGCCTCT
TCCTCCTCCACTGTGACCTGTATGTGTGACCTTGTGGTAAAGGAGGCCATGTCTTCTGGCAGGGCACCCC
CAAGAGCACCGTACTCATTCACCCTGAAGAAACACAGATGGATTGAGATTGATGTGACCTCCCTCCTTCA
GCCCCTAGTGACCTCCAGCGAGAGGAGCATTCACCTGTCTGTCAATTTTACATGCACAAAAGACCAGGTG
CCAGAGGACGGAGTGTTTAGCATGCCTCTCTCAGTGCCTCCTTCCCTCATCTTGTATCTCAACGACACAA
GCACCCAGGCCTACCACTCTTGGCAGTCTCTTCAGTCCACCTGGAGGCCTTTACAGCATCCCGGCCAGGC
CGGTGTGGCTGCCCGTCCCGTGAAAGAGGAAGCTATTGAGGTGGAAAGATCTCCCCGGCGCCGTCGAGGG
CAGAAAGCCATCCGCTCCGAAGCGAAGGGGCCACTTCTTACAGCATCCTTCAACCTCAGCGAATACTTCA
AACAGTTTCTTTTCCCCCAAAACGAGTGTGAACTCCATGACTTCAGACTGAGTTTTAGTCAGCTCAAATG
GGACAACTGGATCGTGGCCCCGCACAGGTACAACCCTAGGTACTGTAAAGGGGACTGTCCTAGGGCGGTC
AGGCATCGGTACGGCTCTCCTGTGCACACCATGGTCCAGAATATAATCTATGAGAAGCTGGACCCTTCAG
TGCCAAGGCCTTCGTGTGTGCCGGGCAAGTACAGCCCCCTGAGTGTGTTGACCATTGAACCCGACGGCTC
CATCGCTTACAAAGAGTACGAAGACATGATAGCTACGAGGTGCACCTGTCGTTAGGCGGCCGCACTCCTC
AGGTGCAGGCTGCCTATCAGAAGGTGGTGGCTGGTGTGGCCAATGCCCTGGCTCACAAATACCACTGAGA
TCTTTTTCCCTCTGCCAAAAATTATGGGGACATCATGAAGCCCCTTGAGCATCTGACTTCTGGCTAATAA
AGGAAATTTATTTTCATTGCAATAGTGTGTTGGAATTTTTTGTGTCTCTCACTCGGAAGGACATATGGGA
GGGCAAATCATTTAAAACATCAGAATGAGTATTTGGTTTAGAGTTTGGCAACATATGCCCATATGCTGGC
TGCCATGAACAAAGGTTGGCTATAAAGAGGTCATCAGTATATGAAACAGCCCCCTGCTGTCCATTCCTTA
TTCCATAGAAAAGCCTTGACTTGAGGTTAGATTTTTTTTATATTTTGTTTTGTGTTATTTTTTTCTTTAA
CATCCCTAAAATTTTCCTTACATGTTTTACTAGCCAGATTTTTCCTCCTCTCCTGACTACTCCCAGTCAT
AGCTGTCCCTCTTCTCTTATGGAGATCCCTCGACCTGCAGCCCAAGCTTGGCGTAATCATGGTCATAGCT
GTTTCCTGTGTGAAATTGTTATCCGCTCACAATTCCACACAACATACGAGCCGGAAGCATAAAGTGTAAA
GCCTGGGGTGCCTAATGAGTGAGCTAACTCACATTAATTGCGTTGCGCTCACTGCCCGCTTTCCAGTCGG
GAAACCTGTCGTGCCAGCGGATCCGCATCTCAATTAGTCAGCAACCATAGTCCCGCCCCTAACTCCGCCC
ATCCCGCCCCTAACTCCGCCCAGTTCCGCCCATTCTCCGCCCCATGGCTGACTAATTTTTTTTATTTATG
CAGAGGCCGAGGCCGCCTCGGCCTCTGAGCTATTCCAGAAGTAGTGAGGAGGCTTTTTTGGAGGCCTAGG
CTTTTGCAAAAAGCTAACTTGTTTATTGCAGCTTATAATGGTTACAAATAAAGCAATAGCATCACAAATT
TCACAAATAAAGCATTTTTTTCACTGCATTCTAGTTGTGGTTTGTCCAAACTCATCAATGTATCTTATCA
TGTCTGGATCCGCTGCATTAATGAATCGGCCAACGCGCGGGGAGAGGCGGTTTGCGTATTGGGCGCTCTT
CCGCTTCCTCGCTCACTGACTCGCTGCGCTCGGTCGTTCGGCTGCGGCGAGCGGTATCAGCTCACTCAAA
GGCGGTAATACGGTTATCCACAGAATCAGGGGATAACGCAGGAAAGAACATGTGAGCAAAAGGCCAGCAA
AAGGCCAGGAACCGTAAAAAGGCCGCGTTGCTGGCGTTTTTCCATAGGCTCCGCCCCCCTGACGAGCATC
ACAAAAATCGACGCTCAAGTCAGAGGTGGCGAAACCCGACAGGACTATAAAGATACCAGGCGTTTCCCCC
TGGAAGCTCCCTCGTGCGCTCTCCTGTTCCGACCCTGCCGCTTACCGGATACCTGTCCGCCTTTCTCCCT
TCGGGAAGCGTGGCGCTTTCTCATAGCTCACGCTGTAGGTATCTCAGTTCGGTGTAGGTCGTTCGCTCCA
AGCTGGGCTGTGTGCACGAACCCCCCGTTCAGCCCGACCGCTGCGCCTTATCCGGTAACTATCGTCTTGA
GTCCAACCCGGTAAGACACGACTTATCGCCACTGGCAGCAGCCACTGGTAACAGGATTAGCAGAGCGAGG
TATGTAGGCGGTGCTACAGAGTTCTTGAAGTGGTGGCCTAACTACGGCTACACTAGAAGAACAGTATTTG
GTATCTGCGCTCTGCTGAAGCCAGTTACCTTCGGAAAAAGAGTTGGTAGCTCTTGATCCGGCAAACAAAC
CACCGCTGGTAGCGGTGGTTTTTTTGTTTGCAAGCAGCAGATTACGCGCAGAAAAAAAGGATCTCAAGAA
GATCCTTTGATCTTTTCTACGGGGTCTGACGCTCAGTGGAACGAAAACTCACGTTAAGGGATTTTGGTCA
TGAGATTATCAAAAAGGATCTTCACCTAGATCCTTTTAAATTAAAAATGAAGTTTTAAATCAATCTAAAG
TATATATGAGTAAACTTGGTCTGACAGTTACCAATGCTTAATCAGTGAGGCACCTATCTCAGCGATCTGT
CTATTTCGTTCATCCATAGTTGCCTGACTCCCCGTCGTGTAGATAACTACGATACGGGAGGGCTTACCAT
CTGGCCCCAGTGCTGCAATGATACCGCGAGACCCACGCTCACCGGCTCCAGATTTATCAGCAATAAACCA
GCCAGCCGGAAGGGCCGAGCGCAGAAGTGGTCCTGCAACTTTATCCGCCTCCATCCAGTCTATTAATTGT
TGCCGGGAAGCTAGAGTAAGTAGTTCGCCAGTTAATAGTTTGCGCAACGTTGTTGCCATTGCTACAGGCA
TCGTGGTGTCACGCTCGTCGTTTGGTATGGCTTCATTCAGCTCCGGTTCCCAACGATCAAGGCGAGTTAC
ATGATCCCCCATGTTGTGCAAAAAAGCGGTTAGCTCCTTCGGTCCTCCGATCGTTGTCAGAAGTAAGTTG
GCCGCAGTGTTATCACTCATGGTTATGGCAGCACTGCATAATTCTCTTACTGTCATGCCATCCGTAAGAT
GCTTTTCTGTGACTGGTGAGTACTCAACCAAGTCATTCTGAGAATAGTGTATGCGGCGACCGAGTTGCTC
TTGCCCGGCGTCAATACGGGATAATACCGCGCCACATAGCAGAACTTTAAAAGTGCTCATCATTGGAAAA
CGTTCTTCGGGGCGAAAACTCTCAAGGATCTTACCGCTGTTGAGATCCAGTTCGATGTAACCCACTCGTG
CACCCAACTGATCTTCAGCATCTTTTACTTTCACCAGCGTTTCTGGGTGAGCAAAAACAGGAAGGCAAAA
TGCCGCAAAAAAGGGAATAAGGGCGACACGGAAATGTTGAATACTCATACTCTTCCTTTTTCAATATTAT
TGAAGCATTTATCAGGGTTATTGTCTCATGAGCGGATACATATTTGAATGTATTTAGAAAAATAAACAAA
TAGGGGTTCCGCGCACATTTCCCCGAAAAGTGCCACCTG
